Addgene plasmid #117928: pmGFP-ADAR1-p110
Purpose: ADAR1-p110 expression plasmid.
Depositing lab: Kumiko Ui-Tei. Publication: Differential Binding of Three Major Human ADAR Isoforms to Coding and Long Non-Coding Transcripts. Galipon J, Ishii R, Suzuki Y, Tomita M, Ui-Tei K. Genes (Basel). 2017 Feb 11;8(2). pii: genes8020068. doi: 10.3390/genes8020068. PubMed 28208661.
Backbone
  Vector backbone: pcDNA3.1
  Backbone manufacturer: Invitrogen
  Backbone size w/o insert (bp): 5428
  Vector type: Mammalian Expression
  Selectable markers: Neomycin (select with G418)
Growth in bacteria
  Bacterial resistance: Ampicillin, 100 μg/mL
  Growth temperature: 37°C
  Growth strain: DH5alpha
  Copy number: Unknown
Gene/Insert
  Gene/Insert name: ADAR1-p110
  Species: H. sapiens (human)
  GenBank ID: NM_001193495 NM_001193495
  Entrez Gene: ADAR (a.k.a. ADAR1, AGS6, DRADA, DSH, DSRAD, G1P1, IFI-4, IFI4, K88DSRBP, P136)
  Promoter: CMV
  Tag / fusion protein: myc-GFP (N terminal on insert)
  Cloning method: Restriction Enzyme; 5′ cloning site HindIII (not destroyed); 3′ cloning site XbaI (not destroyed)
  Sequencing primers: 5′ AAAGGGaagcttATGGCCGAGATCAAGGAGAAAATC; 3′ AAAGGGtctagaCTATACTGGGCAGAGATAAAAGTTC
Terms and licenses: Academic/Nonprofit Terms; Industry Terms: Not Available to Industry
How to cite: pmGFP-ADAR1-p110 was a gift from Kumiko Ui-Tei (Addgene plasmid # 117928 ; http://n2t.net/addgene:117928 ; RRID:Addgene_117928)
