[The description below was written by a language model from this plasmid's Addgene catalogue record and pLannotate feature annotations shown in this document.]
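Description:
pmGFP-ADAR1-p110 is a mammalian expression plasmid built on the pcDNA3.1 backbone that produces the p110 isoform of human ADAR1, the double-stranded-RNA adenosine deaminase responsible for A-to-I RNA editing, as a fluorescently tagged fusion protein. The sequenced plasmid is about 8.9 kb. Transcription is driven by the human cytomegalovirus immediate-early enhancer and promoter, with a T7 promoter lying just downstream that could support in vitro transcription. The open reading frame begins with an N-terminal myc-GFP tag according to the catalogue entry. The feature table identifies the fluorescent protein as EGFP but does not separately annotate the myc epitope. The ADAR coding sequence follows directly, cloned between HindIII and XbaI sites that remain intact, and the transcript is terminated by the bovine growth hormone polyadenylation signal.

The remainder of the plasmid is standard pcDNA3.1 architecture. An SV40 early promoter drives the neomycin phosphotransferase gene, followed by an SV40 poly(A) signal, allowing G418 selection of stably transfected mammalian cells. In E. coli the plasmid replicates from a high-copy ColE1/pUC-type origin and is selected with ampicillin through the β-lactamase gene, and an f1 origin is also present. The short annotated fragments of ble, lacI, an HIV-1 LTR and the lac promoter region appear to be backbone remnants or incidental similarity matches rather than functional parts of the design.

The recorded purpose is simply ADAR1-p110 expression. The associated publication compares the binding of the major human ADAR isoforms to coding and long non-coding transcripts, an application in which the GFP and myc tags could serve for visualising the protein or for affinity capture of it with its bound RNAs.
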