Features (pLannotate 1.2.2; 21 found; start..end, strand, type, name):
    572..3364    +  CDS            ADAR (fragment): DSRAD_HUMAN - Also known as ADAR1, DSRAD, G1P1, IFI4. Experimental evidence at protein level: Swiss-Prot protein existence level 1. Catalyzes the hydrolytic deamination of adenosine to inosine in double-stranded RNA (dsRNA) referred to as A-to-I RNA editing (PubMed:7972084, PubMed:7565688, PubMed:12618436). This may affect gene expression and function in a number of ways that include mRNA translation by changing codons and hence the amino acid sequence of proteins; pre-mRNA splicing by altering splice site recognition sequences; RNA stability by changing sequences involved in nuclease recognit
   3405..3629    +  polyA_signal   bGH poly(A) signal: bovine growth hormone polyadenylation signal
   3633..3654    +  promoter       SV40 promoter (fragment): SV40 enhancer and early promoter
   3675..4103    +  rep_origin     f1 ori (sequence partly withheld): f1 bacteriophage origin of replication; arrow indicates direction of (+) strand synthesis
   4117..4446    +  promoter       SV40 promoter: SV40 enhancer and early promoter
   4513..5304    +  CDS            neo: KKA2_KLEPN - Also known as kan, nptII. Experimental evidence at protein level: Swiss-Prot protein existence level 1. Resistance to kanamycin, neomycin, paromomycin, ribostamycin, butirosin and gentamicin B. From Klebsiella pneumoniae.
   5328..5486    +  CDS            ble (fragment): BLE_KLEPN - Experimental evidence at protein level: Swiss-Prot protein existence level 1. Binding protein with a strong affinity to the bleomycin family of antibiotics. Binds to CL990; an antimitotic-antibiotic compound. From Klebsiella pneumoniae.
   5481..5602    +  polyA_signal   SV40 poly(A) signal: SV40 polyadenylation signal
   5675..5691    -  protein_bind   lac operator: The lac repressor binds to the lac operator to inhibit transcription in E. coli. This inhibition can be relieved by adding lactose or isopropyl-β-D-thiogalactopyranoside (IPTG). lac repressor encoded by lacI
   5699..5729    -  promoter       lac promoter: promoter for the E. coli lac operon
   5744..5765    -  protein_bind   CAP binding site: CAP binding activates transcription in the presence of cAMP. E. coli catabolite activator protein
   5778..5870    -  CDS            lacI (fragment): lac repressor; lacI; The lac repressor binds to the lac operator to inhibit transcription in E. coli. This inhibition can be relieved by adding lactose or isopropyl-β-D-thiogalactopyranoside (IPTG).
   6053..6641    -  rep_origin     ori: high-copy-number ColE1/pMB1/pBR322/pUC origin of replication
   6812..7672    -  CDS            AmpR: β-lactamase; bla; confers resistance to ampicillin, carbenicillin, and related antibiotics
   7673..7777    -  promoter       AmpR promoter: bla
   7836..7888    -  misc_feature   bom (fragment): basis of mobility region from pBR322
   8043..8422    +  enhancer       CMV enhancer: human cytomegalovirus immediate early enhancer
   8423..8626    +  promoter       CMV promoter: human cytomegalovirus (CMV) immediate early promoter
   8622..8655    +  LTR            5' LTR (truncated) (fragment): truncated 5' long terminal repeat (LTR) from HIV-1
   8671..8689    +  promoter       T7 promoter: promoter for bacteriophage T7 RNA polymerase
   8756..556     +  CDS            EGFP (across the origin): EGFP is a basic (constitutively fluorescent) green fluorescent protein published in 1996, derived from Aequorea victoria. It is reported to be a rapidly-maturing weak dimer with moderate acid sensitivity.
>Addgene plasmid #117928 | pmGFP-ADAR1-p110 | addgene full sequence | sequence record 227703 | Addgene NGS Result
GCCCGTGCCCTGGCCCACCCTCGTGACCACCCTGACCTACGGCGTGCAGTGCTTCAGCCGCTACCCCGAC
CACATGAAGCAGCACGACTTCTTCAAGTCCGCCATGCCCGAAGGCTACGTCCAGGAGCGCACCATCTTCT
TCAAGGACGACGGCAACTACAAGACCCGCGCCGAGGTGAAGTTCGAGGGCGACACCCTGGTGAACCGCAT
CGAGCTGAAGGGCATCGACTTCAAGGAGGACGGCAACATCCTGGGGCACAAGCTGGAGTACAACTACAAC
AGCCACAACGTCTATATCATGGCCGACAAGCAGAAGAACGGCATCAAGGTGAACTTCAAGATCCGCCACA
ACATCGAGGACGGCAGCGTGCAGCTCGCCGACCACTACCAGCAGAACACCCCCATCGGCGACGGCCCCGT
GCTGCTGCCCGACAACCACTACCTGAGCACCCAGTCCGCCCTGAGCAAAGACCCCAACGAGAAGCGCGAT
CACATGGTCCTGCTGGAGTTCGTGACCGCCGCCGGGATCACTCTCGGCATGGACGAGCTGTACAAGTCCG
GCGGCAAGCTTATGGCCGAGATCAAGGAGAAAATCTGCGACTATCTCTTCAATGTGTCTGACTCCTCTGC
CCTGAATTTGGCTAAAAATATTGGCCTTACCAAGGCCCGAGATATAAATGCTGTGCTAATTGACATGGAA
AGGCAGGGGGATGTCTATAGACAAGGGACAACCCCTCCCATATGGCATTTGACAGACAAGAAGCGAGAGA
GGATGCAAATCAAGAGAAATACGAACAGTGTTCCTGAAACCGCTCCAGCTGCAATCCCTGAGACCAAAAG
AAACGCAGAGTTCCTCACCTGTAATATACCCACATCAAATGCCTCAAATAACATGGTAACCACAGAAAAA
GTGGAGAATGGGCAGGAACCTGTCATAAAGTTAGAAAACAGGCAAGAGGCCAGACCAGAACCAGCAAGAC
TGAAACCACCTGTTCATTACAATGGCCCCTCAAAAGCAGGGTATGTTGACTTTGAAAATGGCCAGTGGGC
CACAGATGACATCCCAGATGACTTGAATAGTATCCGCGCAGCACCAGGTGAGTTTCGAGCCATCATGGAG
ATGCCCTCCTTCTACAGTCATGGCTTGCCACGGTGTTCACCCTACAAGAAACTGACAGAGTGCCAGCTGA
AGAACCCCATCAGCGGGCTGTTAGAATATGCCCAGTTCGCTAGTCAAACCTGTGAGTTCAACATGATAGA
GCAGAGTGGACCACCCCATGAACCTCGATTTAAATTCCAGGTTGTCATCAATGGCCGAGAGTTTCCCCCA
GCTGAAGCTGGAAGCAAGAAAGTGGCCAAGCAGGATGCAGCTATGAAAGCCATGACAATTCTGCTAGAGG
AAGCCAAAGCCAAGGACAGTGGAAAATCAGAAGAATCATCCCACTATTCCACAGAGAAAGAATCAGAGAA
GACTGCAGAGTCCCAGACCCCCACCCCTTCAGCCACATCCTTCTTTTCTGGGAAGAGCCCCGTCACCACA
CTGCTTGAGTGTATGCACAAATTGGGGAACTCCTGCGAATTCCGTCTCCTGTCCAAAGAAGGCCCTGCCC
ATGAACCCAAGTTCCAATACTGTGTTGCAGTGGGAGCCCAAACTTTCCCCAGTGTGAGTGCTCCCAGCAA
GAAAGTGGCAAAGCAGATGGCCGCAGAGGAAGCCATGAAGGCCCTGCATGGGGAGGCGACCAACTCCATG
GCTTCTGATAACCAGCCTGAAGGTATGATCTCAGAGTCACTTGATAACTTGGAATCCATGATGCCCAACA
AGGTCAGGAAGATTGGCGAGCTCGTGAGATACCTGAACACCAACCCTGTGGGTGGCCTTTTGGAGTACGC
CCGCTCCCATGGCTTTGCTGCTGAATTCAAGTTGGTCGACCAGTCCGGACCTCCTCACGAGCCCAAGTTC
GTTTACCAAGCAAAAGTTGGGGGTCGCTGGTTCCCAGCCGTCTGCGCACACAGCAAGAAGCAAGGCAAGC
AGGAAGCAGCAGATGCGGCTCTCCGTGTCTTGATTGGGGAGAACGAGAAGGCAGAACGCATGGGTTTCAC
AGAGGTAACCCCAGTGACAGGGGCCAGTCTCAGAAGAACTATGCTCCTCCTCTCAAGGTCCCCAGAAGCA
CAGCCAAAGACACTCCCTCTCACTGGCAGCACCTTCCATGACCAGATAGCCATGCTGAGCCACCGGTGCT
TCAACACTCTGACTAACAGCTTCCAGCCCTCCTTGCTCGGCCGCAAGATTCTGGCCGCCATCATTATGAA
AAAAGACTCTGAGGACATGGGTGTCGTCGTCAGCTTGGGAACAGGGAATCGCTGTGTAAAAGGAGATTCT
CTCAGCCTAAAAGGAGAAACTGTCAATGACTGCCATGCAGAAATAATCTCCCGGAGAGGTTTCATCAGGT
TTCTCTACAGTGAGTTAATGAAATACAACTCCCAGACTGCGAAGGATAGTATATTTGAACCTGCTAAGGG
AGGAGAAAAGCTCCAAATAAAAAAGACTGTGTCATTCCATCTGTATATCAGCACTGCTCCGTGTGGAGAT
GGCGCCCTCTTTGACAAGTCCTGCAGCGACCGTGCTATGGAAAGCACAGAATCCCGCCACTACCCTGTCT
TCGAGAATCCCAAACAAGGAAAGCTCCGCACCAAGGTGGAGAACGGAGAAGGCACAATCCCTGTGGAATC
CAGTGACATTGTGCCTACGTGGGATGGCATTCGGCTCGGGGAGAGACTCCGTACCATGTCCTGTAGTGAC
AAAATCCTACGCTGGAACGTGCTGGGCCTGCAAGGGGCACTGTTGACCCACTTCCTGCAGCCCATTTATC
TCAAATCTGTCACATTGGGTTACCTTTTCAGCCAAGGGCATCTGACCCGTGCTATTTGCTGTCGTGTGAC
AAGAGATGGGAGTGCATTTGAGGATGGACTACGACATCCCTTTATTGTCAACCACCCCAAGGTTGGCAGA
GTCAGCATATATGATTCCAAAAGGCAATCCGGGAAGACTAAGGAGACAAGCGTCAACTGGTGTCTGGCTG
ATGGCTATGACCTGGAGATCCTGGACGGTACCAGAGGCACTGTGGATGGGCCACGGAATGAATTGTCCCG
GGTCTCCAAAAAGAACATTTTTCTTCTATTTAAGAAGCTCTGCTCCTTCCGTTACCGCAGGGATCTACTG
AGACTCTCCTATGGTGAGGCCAAGAAAGCTGCCCGTGACTACGAGACGGCCAAGAACTACTTCAAAAAAG
GCCTGAAGGATATGGGCTATGGGAACTGGATTAGCAAACCCCAGGAGGAAAAGAACTTTTATCTCTGCCC
AGTATAGTCTAGAGGGCCCGTTTAAACCCGCTGATCAGCCTCGACTGTGCCTTCTAGTTGCCAGCCATCT
GTTGTTTGCCCCTCCCCCGTGCCTTCCTTGACCCTGGAAGGTGCCACTCCCACTGTCCTTTCCTAATAAA
ATGAGGAAATTGCATCGCATTGTCTGAGTAGGTGTCATTCTATTCTGGGGGGTGGGGTGGGGCAGGACAG
CAAGGGGGAGGATTGGGAAGACAATAGCAGGCATGCTGGGGATGCGGTGGGCTCTATGGCTTCTGAGGCG
GAAAGAACCAGCTGGGGCTCTAGGGGGTATCCCC
[124 nt withheld, positions 3675-3798]
C
[91 nt withheld, positions 3800-3890]
A
[49 nt withheld, positions 3892-3940]
CCTTTGACGTTGGAGTCCACGTTCTTTAATAGTGGACTCTTGTTCCAAACTGGAACAACACTCAACCCTA
TCTCGGTCTATTCTTTTGATTTATAAGGGATTTTGCCGATTTCGGCCTATTGGTTAAAAAATGAGCTGAT
TTAACAAAAATTTAACGCGAATTAATTCTGTGGAATGTGTGTCAGTTAGGGTGTGGAAAGTCCCCAGGCT
CCCCAGCAGGCAGAAGTATGCAAAGCATGCATCTCAATTAGTCAGCAACCAGGTGTGGAAAGTCCCCAGG
CTCCCCAGCAGGCAGAAGTATGCAAAGCATGCATCTCAATTAGTCAGCAACCATAGTCCCGCCCCTAACT
CCGCCCATCCCGCCCCTAACTCCGCCCAGTTCCGCCCATTCTCCGCCCCATGGCTGACTAATTTTTTTTA
TTTATGCAGAGGCCGAGGCCGCCTCTGCCTCTGAGCTATTCCAGAAGTAGTGAGGAGGCTTTTTTGGAGG
CCTAGGCTTTTGCAAAAAGCTCCCGGGAGCTTGTATATCCATTTTCGGATCTGATCAAGAGACAGGATGA
GGATCGTTTCGCATGATTGAACAAGATGGATTGCACGCAGGTTCTCCGGCCGCTTGGGTGGAGAGGCTAT
TCGGCTATGACTGGGCACAACAGACAATCGGCTGCTCTGATGCCGCCGTGTTCCGGCTGTCAGCGCAGGG
GCGCCCGGTTCTTTTTGTCAAGACCGACCTGTCCGGTGCCCTGAATGAACTGCAGGACGAGGCAGCGCGG
CTATCGTGGCTGGCCACGACGGGCGTTCCTTGCGCAGCTGTGCTCGACGTTGTCACTGAAGCGGGAAGGG
ACTGGCTGCTATTGGGCGAAGTGCCGGGGCAGGATCTCCTGTCATCTCACCTTGCTCCTGCCGAGAAAGT
ATCCATCATGGCTGATGCAATGCGGCGGCTGCATACGCTTGATCCGGCTACCTGCCCATTCGACCACCAA
GCGAAACATCGCATCGAGCGAGCACGTACTCGGATGGAAGCCGGTCTTGTCGATCAGGATGATCTGGACG
AAGAGCATCAGGGGCTCGCGCCAGCCGAACTGTTCGCCAGGCTCAAGGCGCGCATGCCCGACGGCGAGGA
TCTCGTCGTGACCCATGGCGATGCCTGCTTGCCGAATATCATGGTGGAAAATGGCCGCTTTTCTGGATTC
ATCGACTGTGGCCGGCTGGGTGTGGCGGACCGCTATCAGGACATAGCGTTGGCTACCCGTGATATTGCTG
AAGAGCTTGGCGGCGAATGGGCTGACCGCTTCCTCGTGCTTTACGGTATCGCCGCTCCCGATTCGCAGCG
CATCGCCTTCTATCGCCTTCTTGACGAGTTCTTCTGAGCGGGACTCTGGGGTTCGAAATGACCGACCAAG
CGACGCCCAACCTGCCATCACGAGATTTCGATTCCACCGCCGCCTTCTATGAAAGGTTGGGCTTCGGAAT
CGTTTTCCGGGACGCCGGCTGGATGATCCTCCAGCGCGGGGATCTCATGCTGGAGTTCTTCGCCCACCCC
AACTTGTTTATTGCAGCTTATAATGGTTACAAATAAAGCAATAGCATCACAAATTTCACAAATAAAGCAT
TTTTTTCACTGCATTCTAGTTGTGGTTTGTCCAAACTCATCAATGTATCTTATCATGTCTGTATACCGTC
GACCTCTAGCTAGAGCTTGGCGTAATCATGGTCATAGCTGTTTCCTGTGTGAAATTGTTATCCGCTCACA
ATTCCACACAACATACGAGCCGGAAGCATAAAGTGTAAAGCCTGGGGTGCCTAATGAGTGAGCTAACTCA
CATTAATTGCGTTGCGCTCACTGCCCGCTTTCCAGTCGGGAAACCTGTCGTGCCAGCTGCATTAATGAAT
CGGCCAACGCGCGGGGAGAGGCGGTTTGCGTATTGGGCGCTCTTCCGCTTCCTCGCTCACTGACTCGCTG
CGCTCGGTCGTTCGGCTGCGGCGAGCGGTATCAGCTCACTCAAAGGCGGTAATACGGTTATCCACAGAAT
CAGGGGATAACGCAGGAAAGAACATGTGAGCAAAAGGCCAGCAAAAGGCCAGGAACCGTAAAAAGGCCGC
GTTGCTGGCGTTTTTCCATAGGCTCCGCCCCCCTGACGAGCATCACAAAAATCGACGCTCAAGTCAGAGG
TGGCGAAACCCGACAGGACTATAAAGATACCAGGCGTTTCCCCCTGGAAGCTCCCTCGTGCGCTCTCCTG
TTCCGACCCTGCCGCTTACCGGATACCTGTCCGCCTTTCTCCCTTCGGGAAGCGTGGCGCTTTCTCATAG
CTCACGCTGTAGGTATCTCAGTTCGGTGTAGGTCGTTCGCTCCAAGCTGGGCTGTGTGCACGAACCCCCC
GTTCAGCCCGACCGCTGCGCCTTATCCGGTAACTATCGTCTTGAGTCCAACCCGGTAAGACACGACTTAT
CGCCACTGGCAGCAGCCACTGGTAACAGGATTAGCAGAGCGAGGTATGTAGGCGGTGCTACAGAGTTCTT
GAAGTGGTGGCCTAACTACGGCTACACTAGAAGAACAGTATTTGGTATCTGCGCTCTGCTGAAGCCAGTT
ACCTTCGGAAAAAGAGTTGGTAGCTCTTGATCCGGCAAACAAACCACCGCTGGTAGCGGTGGTTTTTTTG
TTTGCAAGCAGCAGATTACGCGCAGAAAAAAAGGATCTCAAGAAGATCCTTTGATCTTTTCTACGGGGTC
TGACGCTCAGTGGAACGAAAACTCACGTTAAGGGATTTTGGTCATGAGATTATCAAAAAGGATCTTCACC
TAGATCCTTTTAAATTAAAAATGAAGTTTTAAATCAATCTAAAGTATATATGAGTAAACTTGGTCTGACA
GTTACCAATGCTTAATCAGTGAGGCACCTATCTCAGCGATCTGTCTATTTCGTTCATCCATAGTTGCCTG
ACTCCCCGTCGTGTAGATAACTACGATACGGGAGGGCTTACCATCTGGCCCCAGTGCTGCAATGATACCG
CGAGACCCACGCTCACCGGCTCCAGATTTATCAGCAATAAACCAGCCAGCCGGAAGGGCCGAGCGCAGAA
GTGGTCCTGCAACTTTATCCGCCTCCATCCAGTCTATTAATTGTTGCCGGGAAGCTAGAGTAAGTAGTTC
GCCAGTTAATAGTTTGCGCAACGTTGTTGCCATTGCTACAGGCATCGTGGTGTCACGCTCGTCGTTTGGT
ATGGCTTCATTCAGCTCCGGTTCCCAACGATCAAGGCGAGTTACATGATCCCCCATGTTGTGCAAAAAAG
CGGTTAGCTCCTTCGGTCCTCCGATCGTTGTCAGAAGTAAGTTGGCCGCAGTGTTATCACTCATGGTTAT
GGCAGCACTGCATAATTCTCTTACTGTCATGCCATCCGTAAGATGCTTTTCTGTGACTGGTGAGTACTCA
ACCAAGTCATTCTGAGAATAGTGTATGCGGCGACCGAGTTGCTCTTGCCCGGCGTCAATACGGGATAATA
CCGCGCCACATAGCAGAACTTTAAAAGTGCTCATCATTGGAAAACGTTCTTCGGGGCGAAAACTCTCAAG
GATCTTACCGCTGTTGAGATCCAGTTCGATGTAACCCACTCGTGCACCCAACTGATCTTCAGCATCTTTT
ACTTTCACCAGCGTTTCTGGGTGAGCAAAAACAGGAAGGCAAAATGCCGCAAAAAAGGGAATAAGGGCGA
CACGGAAATGTTGAATACTCATACTCTTCCTTTTTCAATATTATTGAAGCATTTATCAGGGTTATTGTCT
CATGAGCGGATACATATTTGAATGTATTTAGAAAAATAAACAAATAGGGGTTCCGCGCACATTTCCCCGA
AAAGTGCCACCTGACGTCGACGGATCGGGAGATCTCCCGATCCCCTATGGTGCACTCTCAGTACAATCTG
CTCTGATGCCGCATAGTTAAGCCAGTATCTGCTCCCTGCTTGTGTGTTGGAGGTCGCTGAGTAGTGCGCG
AGCAAAATTTAAGCTACAACAAGGCAAGGCTTGACCGACAATTGCATGAAGAATCTGCTTAGGGTTAGGC
GTTTTGCGCTGCTTCGCGATGTACGGGCCAGATATACGCGTTGACATTGATTATTGACTAGTTATTAATA
GTAATCAATTACGGGGTCATTAGTTCATAGCCCATATATGGAGTTCCGCGTTACATAACTTACGGTAAAT
GGCCCGCCTGGCTGACCGCCCAACGACCCCCGCCCATTGACGTCAATAATGACGTATGTTCCCATAGTAA
CGCCAATAGGGACTTTCCATTGACGTCAATGGGTGGAGTATTTACGGTAAACTGCCCACTTGGCAGTACA
TCAAGTGTATCATATGCCAAGTACGCCCCCTATTGACGTCAATGACGGTAAATGGCCCGCCTGGCATTAT
GCCCAGTACATGACCTTATGGGACTTTCCTACTTGGCAGTACATCTACGTATTAGTCATCGCTATTACCA
TGGTGATGCGGTTTTGGCAGTACATCAATGGGCGTGGATAGCGGTTTGACTCACGGGGATTTCCAAGTCT
CCACCCCATTGACGTCAATGGGAGTTTGTTTTGGCACCAAAATCAACGGGACTTTCCAAAATGTCGTAAC
AACTCCGCCCCATTGACGCAAATGGGCGGTAGGCGTGTACGGTGGGAGGTCTATATAAGCAGAGCTCTCT
GGCTAACTAGAGAACCCACTGCTTACTGGCTTATCGAAATTAATACGACTCACTATAGGGAGACCCAAGC
TGGCTAGCCCACCATGGAACAAAAACTCATCTCAGAAGAGGATCTGTCCGGCGGCATGGTGAGCAAGGGC
GAGGAGCTGTTCACCGGGGTGGTGCCCATCCTGGTCGAGCTGGACGGCGACGTAAACGGCCACAAGTTCA
GCGTGTCCGGCGAGGGCGAGGGCGATGCCACCTACGGCAAGCTGACCCTGAAGTTCATCTGCACCACCGG
CAAGCT
